Addgene plasmid #87842: pFC330
Purpose: AMA1 plasmid with Aspergillus optimized Cas9 and pyrG selection marker
Depositing lab: Uffe Mortensen. Depositing organization: Danmarks Tekniske Universitet. Publication: A CRISPR-Cas9 System for Genetic Engineering of Filamentous Fungi. Nodvig CS, Nielsen JB, Kogle ME, Mortensen UH. PLoS One. 2015 Jul 15;10(7):e0133085. doi: 10.1371/journal.pone.0133085. eCollection 2015. PONE-D-15-11561 PubMed 26177455.
Backbone
  Vector backbone: custom
  Total vector size (bp): 15764
  Modifications to backbone: AMA1 element
  Vector type: Bacterial Expression, CRISPR ; Fungal expression
  Selectable markers: pyrG
Growth in bacteria
  Bacterial resistance: Ampicillin, 100 μg/mL
  Growth temperature: 37°C
  Growth strain: DH5alpha
  Copy number: Unknown
Gene/Insert 1
  Gene/Insert name: Cas9
  Species: Synthetic; synthetic gene, codon optimized for A. niger
  Insert size (bp): 4131
  GenBank ID: KT031983
  Promoter: Aspergillus nidulans tef1 promoter
  Tag / fusion protein: SV40 NLS (C terminal on insert)
  Cloning method: Unknown
  Sequencing primers: 5′ CTTCTCTGCTCAGCACCTCTACG
Gene/Insert 2
  Gene/Insert name: pyrG
  Species: Aspergillus fumigatus
  Insert size (bp): 905
  Promoter: native promoter
  Cloning method: Unknown
  Sequencing primers: 5′ TCCTCGTGTACTGTGTAAGCGCCC
Resource information
  A portion of this plasmid was derived from a plasmid made by: The cas9 genes contained in the vectors are custom made versions that we bought from GenScript.
Terms and licenses: Academic/Nonprofit Terms; Industry Terms: Not Available to Industry
How to cite: pFC330 was a gift from Uffe Mortensen (Addgene plasmid # 87842 ; http://n2t.net/addgene:87842 ; RRID:Addgene_87842)
