[The description below was written by a language model from this plasmid's Addgene catalogue record and pLannotate feature annotations shown in this document.]
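Description:
pFC330 is an E. coli–Aspergillus shuttle plasmid of about 15.8 kb, built on a custom backbone to deliver Cas9 into filamentous fungi as part of a CRISPR genome-engineering system. In bacteria it is maintained through a high-copy ColE1/pUC-type origin and selected with ampicillin via the β-lactamase gene. In the fungal host it relies on AMA1, a roughly 5 kb replication element from Aspergillus nidulans that allows the plasmid to persist extrachromosomally rather than integrating. Such plasmids can generally be lost once selection is removed.

The main payload is a synthetic Streptococcus pyogenes cas9 gene, codon optimized for Aspergillus niger and carrying a C-terminal SV40 nuclear localization signal. It is expressed from the A. nidulans tef1 promoter, a strong constitutive translation-elongation-factor promoter. The terminator for this gene is not stated in the catalogue fields, although a short trpC terminator fragment is annotated downstream.

Fungal selection is provided by Aspergillus fumigatus pyrG under its native promoter. This gene encodes orotidine-5'-phosphate decarboxylase and complements uridine/uracil auxotrophy in pyrG-deficient strains. The automated annotation labels this region as two fragments of the homologous yeast URA3 gene, which reflects sequence similarity rather than a yeast insert.

The other annotated features are small fragments: KanR, 5S rRNA, rrnB terminators, lacZα, an MCS remnant and two minimal FRT sites. These appear to be backbone remnants or chance matches, and the record assigns them no function. No guide RNA cassette is listed or annotated, so the plasmid seems to serve as the Cas9 and marker platform, with targeting sgRNA added or supplied separately.
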