Features (pLannotate 1.2.2; 16 found; start..end, strand, type, name):
    862..958     -  promoter       AmpR promoter (fragment): bla
    988..1012    -  CDS            KanR (fragment): aminoglycoside phosphotransferase; aph(3')-Ia; confers resistance to kanamycin
   1041..1156    +  ncRNA          5S rRNA: Accession: RF00001 - 5S ribosomal RNA
   1160..1200    +  terminator     rrnB T1 terminator (fragment): transcription terminator T1 from the E. coli rrnB gene
   1244..1277    +  protein_bind   FRT (minimal): supports FLP-mediated excision but not integration (Turan and Bode, 2011) FLP recombinase from the Saccharomyces cerevisiae 2μ plasmid
   1590..6838    -  rep_origin     AMA1: replication origin from Aspergillus nidulans (Aleksenko and Clutterbuck, 1996)
   8010..12113   +  CDS            cas9: CAS9_STRP1 - Also known as csn1 From Streptococcus pyogenes serotype M1.
  12639..12665   +  terminator     trpC terminator (fragment): trpC; transcription terminator from the Aspergillus nidulans trpC gene (Punt et al., 1987)
  12686..12706   +  misc_feature   MCS (fragment): pUC18/19 multiple cloning site
  13103..13264   +  CDS            URA3 (fragment): PYRF_YEAST - Experimental evidence at protein level: Swiss-Prot protein existence level 1. From Saccharomyces cerevisiae (strain ATCC 204508 / S288c) (Baker's yeast).
  13318..13989   +  CDS            URA3 (fragment): PYRF_YEAST - Experimental evidence at protein level: Swiss-Prot protein existence level 1. From Saccharomyces cerevisiae (strain ATCC 204508 / S288c) (Baker's yeast).
  14253..14286   -  protein_bind   FRT (minimal): supports FLP-mediated excision but not integration (Turan and Bode, 2011) FLP recombinase from the Saccharomyces cerevisiae 2μ plasmid
  14756..14775   +  CDS            lacZα (fragment): LacZα fragment of β-galactosidase; lacZ fragment
  14800..14817   -  terminator     rrnB T2 terminator (fragment): transcription terminator T2 from the E. coli rrnB gene
  15042..15630   -  rep_origin     ori: high-copy-number ColE1/pMB1/pBR322/pUC origin of replication
  15752..859     -  CDS            AmpR (across the origin): β-lactamase; bla; confers resistance to ampicillin, carbenicillin, and related antibiotics
>Addgene plasmid #87842 | pFC330 | addgene full sequence | sequence record 189665 | Addgene NGS Result
ACCAATGCTTAATCAGTGAGGCACCTATCTCAGCGATCTGTCTATTTCGTTCATCCATAGTTGCCTGACT
CCCCGTCGTGTAGATAACTACGATACGGGAGGGCTTACCATCTGGCCCCAGCGCTGCGATGATACCGCGA
GAACCACGCTCACCGGCTCCGGATTTATCAGCAATAAACCAGCCAGCCGGAAGGGCCGAGCGCAGAAGTG
GTCCTGCAACTTTATCCGCCTCCATCCAGTCTATTAATTGTTGCCGGGAAGCTAGAGTAAGTAGTTCGCC
AGTTAATAGTTTGCGCAACGTTGTTGCCATCGCTACAGGCATCGTGGTGTCACGCTCGTCGTTTGGTATG
GCTTCATTCAGCTCCGGTTCCCAACGATCAAGGCGAGTTACATGATCCCCCATGTTGTGCAAAAAAGCGG
TTAGCTCCTTCGGTCCTCCGATCGTTGTCAGAAGTAAGTTGGCCGCAGTGTTATCACTCATGGTTATGGC
AGCGCTACATAATTCTCTTACTGTCATGCCATCCGTAAGATGCTTTTCTGTGACTGGTGAGTACTCAACC
AAGTCATTCTGAGAATAGTGTATGCGGCGACCGAGTTGCTCTTGCCCGGCGTCAATACGGGATAATACCG
CGCCACATAGCAGAACTTTAAAAGTGCTCATCATTGGAAAACGTTCTTCGGGGCGAAAACTCTCAAGGAT
CTTACCGCTGTTGAGATCCAGTTCGATGTAACCCACTCGTGCACCCAACTGATCTTCAGCATCTTTTACT
TTCACCAGCGTTTCTGGGTGAGCAAAAACAGGAAGGCAAAATGCCGCAAAAAAGGGAATAAGGGCGACAC
GGAAATGTTGAATACTCATATTCTTCCTTTTTCAATATTATTGAAGCATTTATCAGGGTTATTGTCTCAT
GAGCGGATACATATTTGAATGTATTTAGAAAAATAAACAAATAGGGGTCAGTGTTACAACCAATTAACCA
ATTCTGAACATTATCGCGAGCCCATTTATACCTGAATATGGCTCATAACACCCCTTGTTTGCCTGGCGGC
AGTAGCGCGGTGGTCCCACCTGACCCCATGCCGAACTCAGAAGTGAAACGCCGTAGCGCCGATGGTAGTG
TGGGGACTCCCCATGCGAGAGTAGGGAACTGCCAGGCATCAAATAAAACGAAAGGCTCAGTCGAAAGACT
GGGCCTTTCGCCCGGGCTAATTATGGGGTGTCGCCCTTATTCGACTCTATAGTGAAGTTCCTATTCTCTA
GAAAGTATAGGAACTTCTGAAGTGGGGATTTAAATGCGGCCGCGCTGAGGGTTTAATCGACGAAGCAGCT
GACGGCCAGTGCCAAGCTTAACGCGTACCGGGCCCAGTATATGTTCCGCAGATGACTGGAGCTCTGCCAT
ACGTGCCCTCTCAAGCACCATTTGTTCCATCTACAGAGACTAGTCACCAACTAGTCTATCAAGACTCACA
GGGTACATTGCTGAGACCAACTGACCAGAGGCAGGGTAGCGGATTGACGGCTCCATCTCCTTCACTTACA
AGGTCTATTGAAAGCCCTTTAGCATCACCAAGCGGAGAATAGATTGTTAAGCTTATTTTTTGTATACTGT
TTTGTGATAGCACGAAGTTTTTCCACGGTATCTTGTTAAAAATATATATTTGTGGCGGGCTTACCTACAT
CAAATTAATAAGAGACTAATTATAAACTAAACACACAAGCAAGCTACTTTAGGGTAAAAGTTTATAAATG
CTTTTGACGTATAAACGTTGCTTGTATTTATTATTACAATTAAAGGTGGATAGAAAACCTAGAGACTAGT
TAGAAACTAATCTCAGGTTTGCGTTAAACTAAATCAGAGCCCGAGAGGTTAACAGAACCTAGAAGGGGAC
TAGATATCCGGGTAGGGAAACAAAAAAAAAAANCAAGACAGCCACATATTAGGGAGACTAGTTAGAAGCT
AGTTCCAGGACTAGGAAAATAAAAGACAATGATACCACAGTCTAGTTGACAACTAGATAGATTCTAGATT
GAGGCCAAAGTCTCTGAGATCCAGGTTAGTTGCAACTAATACTAGTTAGTATCTAGTCTCCTATAACTCT
GAAGCTAGAATAACTTACTACTATTATCCTCACCACTGTTCAGCTGCGCAAACGGAGTGATTGCAAGGTG
TTCAGAGACTAGTTATTGACTAGTCAGTGACTAGCAATAACTAACAAGGTATTAACCTACCATGTCTGCC
ATCACCCTGCACTTCCTCGGGCTCAGCAGCCTTTTCCTCCTCATTTTCATGCTCATTTTCCTTGTTTAAG
ACTGTGACTAGTCRAAGACTAGTCCAGAACCACAAAGGAGAAATGTCTTACCACTTTCTTCATTGCTTGT
CTCTTTTGCATTATCCATGTCTGCAACTAGTTAGAGTCTAGTTAGTGACTAGTCCGACGAGGACTTGCTT
GTCTCCGGATTGTTGGAGGAACTCTCCAGGGCCTCAAGATCCACAACAGAGCCTTCTAGAAGACTGGTCA
ATAACTAGTTGGTCTTTGTCTGAGTCTGACTTACGAGGTTGCATACTCGCTCCCTTTGCCTCGTCAATCG
ATGAGAAAAAGCGCCAAAACTCGCAATATGGCTTTGAACCACACGGTGCTGAGACTAGTTAGAATCTAGT
CCCAAACTAGCTTGGATAGCTTACCTTTGCCCTTTGCGTTGCGACAGGTCTTGCAGGGTATGGTTCCTTT
CTCACCAGCTGATTTAGCTGCCTTGCTACCCTCACGGCGGATCTGCATAAAGAGTGGCTAGAGGTTATAA
ATTAGCACTGATCCTAGGTACGGGGCTGAATGTAACTTGCCYTTCCTTTCTCATCGCGCGGCAAGACAGG
CTTGCTCAAATTCCTACCAGTCACAGGGGTATGCACGGCGTACGGACCACTTGAACTAGTCACAGATTAG
TTAGCAACTAGTCTGCATTGAATGGCTGTACTTACGGGCCCTCGCCATTGTCCTGATCATTTCCAGCTTC
ACCCTCGTTGCTGCAAAGTAGTTAGTGACTAGTCAAGGACTAGTTGAAATGGGAGAAGAAACTCACGAAT
TCTCGACACCCTTAGTATTGTGGTCCTTGGACTTGGTGCTGCTATATATTAGCTAATACACTAGTTAGAC
TCACRGAAACTTACGCAGCTCGCTTGCGCTTCTTGGTAGGAGTCGGGGTTGGGAGAACAGTGCCTTCAAA
CAAGCCTTCATACCATGCTACTTGACTAGTCAGGGACTAGTCACCAAGTAATCTAGATAGGACTTGCCTT
TGGCCTCCATCAGTTCCTTCATAGTGGGAGGTCCATTGTGCAATGTAAACTCCATGCCGTGGGAGTTCTT
GTCCTTCAAGTGCTTGACCAATATGTTTCTGTTGGCAGAGGGAACCTGTCAACTAGTTAATAACTAGTCA
GAAACTAGTATAGCAGTAGACTCACTGTACGCTTGAGGCATCCCTTCACTCGGCAGTAGACTTCATATGG
ATGGATATCAGGCACGCCATTGTCGTCCTGTGGACTAGTCAGTAACTAGGCTTAAAGCTAGTCGGGTCGG
CTTACTATCTTGAAATCCGGCAGCGTAAGCTCCCCGTCCTTAACTGCCTCGAGATAGTGACAGTACTCTG
GGGACTTTCGGAGATCGTTATCGCGAATGCTCGGCATACTAATCGTTGACTAGTCTTGGACTAGTCCCGA
GCAAAAAGGATTGGAGGAGGAGGAGGAAGGTGAGAGTGAGACAAAGAGCGAAATAAGAGCTTCAAAGGCT
ATCTCTAAGCAGTATGAAGGTTAAGTATCTAGTTCTTGACTAGATTTAAAAGAGATTTCGACTAGTTATG
TACCTGGAGTTTGGATATAGGAATGTGTTGTGGTAACGAAATGTAAGGGGGAGGAAAGAAAAAGTCGGTC
AAGAGGTAACTCTAAGTCGGCCATTCCTTTTTGGGAGGCGCTAACCATAAACGGCATGGTCGACTTAGAG
TTAGCTCAGGGAATTTAGGGAGTTATCTGCGACCACCGAGGAACGGCGGAATGCCAAAGAATCCCGATGG
AGCTCTAGCTGGCGGTTGACAACCCCACCTTTTGGCGTTTCTGCGGCGTTGCAGGCGGGACTGGATACTT
CGTAGAACCAGAAAGGCAAGGCAGAACGCGCTCAGCAAGAGTGTTGGAAGTGATAGCATGATGTGCCTTG
TTAACTAGGTCAAAATCTGCAGTATGCTTGATGTTATCCAAAGTGTGAGAGAGGAAGGTCCAAACATACA
CGATTGGGAGAGGGCCTAGGTATAAGAGTTTTTGAGTAGAACGCATGTGAGCCCAGCCATCTCGAGGAGA
TTAAACACGGGCCGGCATTTGATGGCTATGTTAGTACCCCAATGGAAACGGTGAGAGTCCAGTGGTCGCA
GATAACTCCCTAAATTCCCTGAGCTAACTCTAAGTCGACCATGCCGTTTATGGTTAGCGCCTCCCAAAAA
GGAATGGCCGACTTAGAGTTACCTCTTGACCGACTTTTTCTTTCCTCCCCCTTACATTTCGTTACCACAA
CACATTCCTATATCCAAACTCCAGGTACATAACTAGTCGAAATCTCTTTTAAATCTAGTCAAGAACTAGA
TACTTAACCTTCATACTGCTTAGAGATAGCCTTTGAAGCTCTTATTTCGCTCTTTGTCTCACTCTCACCT
TCCTCCTCCTCCTCCAATCCTTTTTGCTCGGGACTAGTCCAAGACTAGTCAACGATTAGTATGCCGAGCA
TTCGCGATAACGATCTCCGAAAGTCCCCAGAGTACTGTCACTATCTCGAGGCAGTTAAGGACGGGGAGCT
TACGCTGCCGGATTTCAAGATAGTAAGCCGACCCGACTAGCTTTAAGCCTAGTTACTGACTAGTCCACAG
GACGACAATGGCGTGCCTGATATCCATCCATATGAAGTCTACTGCCGAGTGAAGGGATGCCTCAAGCGTA
CAGTGAGTCTACTGCTATACTAGTTTCTGACTAGTTATTAACTAGTTGACAGGTTCCCTCTGCCAACAGA
AACATATTGGTCAAGCACTTGAAGGACAAGAACTCCCACGGCATGGAGTTTACATTGCACAATGGACCTC
CCACTATGAAGGAACTGATGGAGGCCAAAGGCAAGTCCTATCTAGATTACTTGGTGACTAGTCCCTGACT
AGTCAAGTAGCATGGTATGAAGGCTTGTTTGAAGGCACTGTTCTCCCAACCCCGACTCCTACCAAGAAGC
GCAAGCGAGCTGCGTAAGTTTCYGTGAGTCTAACTAGTGTATTAGCTAATATATAGCAGCACCAAGTCCA
AGGACCACAATACTAAGGGTGTCGAGAATTCGTGAGTTTCTTCTCCCATTTCAACTAGTCCTTGACTAGT
CACTAACTACTTTGCAGCAACGAGGGTGAAGCTGGAAATGATCAGGACAATGGCGAGGGCCCGTAAGTAC
AGCCATTCAATGCAGACTAGTTGCTAACTAATCTGTGACTAGTTCAAGTGGTCCGTACGCCGTGCATACC
CCTGTGACTGGTAGGAATTTGAGCAAGCCTGTCTTGCCGCGCGATGAGAAAGGAARGGCAAGTTACATTC
AGCCCCGTACCTAGGATCAGTGCTAATTTATAACCTCTAGCCACTCTTTATGCAGATCCGCCGTGAGGGT
AGCAAGGCAGCTAAATCAGCTGGTGAGAAAGGAACCATACCCTGCAAGACCTGTCGCAACGCAAAGGGCA
AAGGTAAGCTATCCAAGCTAGTTTGGGACTAGATTCTAACTAGTCTCAGCACCGTGTGGTTCAAAGCCAT
ATTGCGAGTTTTGGCGCTTTTTCTCATCGATTGACGAGGCAAAGGGAGCGAGTATGCAACCTCGTAAGTC
AGACTCAGACAAAGACCAACTAGTTATTGACCAGTCTTCTAGAAGGCTCTGTTGTGGATCTTGAGGCCCT
GGAGAGTTCCTCCAACAATCCGGAGACAAGCAAGTCCTCGTCGGACTAGTCACTAACTAGACTCTAACTA
GTTGCAGACATGGATAATGCAAAAGAGACAAGCAATGAAGAAAGTGGTAAGACATTTCTCCTTTGTGGTT
CTGGACTAGTCTTYGACTAGTCACAGTCTTAAACAAGGAAAATGAGCATGAAAATGAGGAGGAAAAGGCT
GCTGAGCCCGAGGAAGTGCAGGGTGATGGCAGACATGGTAGGTTAATACCTTGTTAGTTATTGCTAGTCA
CTGACTAGTCAATAACTAGTCTCTGAACACCTTGCAATCACTCCGTTTGCGCAGCTGAACAGTGGTGAGG
ATAATAGTAGTAAGTTATTCTAGCTTCAGAGTTATAGGAGACTAGATACTAACTAGTATTAGTTGCAACT
AACCTGGATCTCAGAGACTTTGGCCTCAATCTAGAATCTATCTAGTTGTCAACTAGACTGTGGTATCATT
GTCTTTTATTTTCCTAGTCCTGGAACTAGCTTCTAACTAGTCTCCCTAATATGTGGCTGTCTTGTTTTTT
TTTTTTGTTTCCCTACCCGGATATCTAGTCCCCTTCTAGGTTCTGTTAACCTCTCGGGCTCTGATTTAGT
TTAACGCAAACCTGAGATTAGTTTCTAACTAGTCTCTAGGTTTTCTATCCACCTTTAATTGTAATAATAA
ATACAAGCAACGTTTATACGTCAAAAGCATTTATAAACTTTTACCCTAAAGTAGCTTGCTTGTGTGTTTA
GTTTATAATTAGTCTCTTATTAATTTGATGTAGGTAAGCCCGCCACAAATATATATTTTTAACAAGATAC
CGTGGAAAAACTTCGTGCTATCACAAAACAGTATACAAAAAATAAGCTTAACAATCTATTCTCCGCTTGG
TGATGCTAAAGGGCTTTCAATAGACCTTGTAAGTGAAGGAGATGGAGCCGTCAATCCGCTACCCTGCCTC
TGGTCAGTTGGTCTCAGCAATGTACCCTGTGAGTCTTGATAGACTAGTTGGTGACTAGTCTCTGTAGATG
GAACAAATGGTGCTTGAGAGGGCACGTATGGCAGAGCTCCAGTCATCTGCGGAACATATACTGGGCCCGG
GAAGATCTCATGGTCATAGCTGTTTCCGCTGAGGGTTTAATTAAGACCTCAGCCGAGACAGCAGAATCAC
CGCCCAAGTTAAGCCTTTGTGCTGATCATGCTCTCGAACGGGCCAAGTTCGGGAAAAGCAAAGGAGCGTT
TAGTGAGGGGCAATTTGACTCACCTCCCAGGCAACAGATGAGGGGGGCAAAAAGAAAGAAATTTTCGTGA
GTCAATATGGATTCCGAGCATCATTTTCTTGCGGTCTATCTTGCTACGTATGTTGATCTTGACGCTGTGG
ATCAAGCAACGCCACTCGCTCGCTCCATCGCAGGCTGGTCGCAGACAAATTAAAAGGCGGCAAACTCGTA
CAGCCGCGGGGTTGTCCGCTGCAAAGTACAGAGTGATAAAAGCCGCCATGCGACCATCAACGCGTTGATG
CCCAGCTTTTTCGATCCGAGAATCCACCGTAGAGGCGATAGCAAGTAAAGAAAAGCTAAACAAAAAAAAA
TTTCTGCCCCTAAGCCATGAAAACGAGATGGGGTGGAGCAGAACCAAGGAAAGAGTCGCGCTGGGCTGCC
GTTCCGGAAGGTGTTGTAAAGGCTCGACGCCCAAGGTGGGAGTCTAGGAGAAGAATTTGCATCGGGAGTG
GGGCGGGTTACCCCTCCATATCCAATGACAGATATCTACCAGCCAAGGGTTTGAGCCCGCCCGCTTAGTC
GTCGTCCTCGCTTGCCCCTCCATAAAAGGATTTCCCCTCCCCCTCCCACAAAATTTTCTTTCCCTTCCTC
TCCTTGTCCGCTTCAGTACGTATATCTTCCCTTCCCTCGCTTCTCTCCTCCATCCTTCTTTCATCCATCT
CCTGCTAACTTCTCTGCTCAGCACCTCTACGCATTACTAGCCGTAGTATCTGAGCACTTCTCCCTTTTAT
ATTCCACAAAACATAACACAACCTTCACCATGGACAAGAAGTATAGCATCGGGCTGGACATTGGAACGAA
CTCGGTTGGTTGGGCTGTGATTACGGACGAATACAAGGTGCCATCCAAGAAGTTTAAGGTCCTGGGAAAC
ACCGACCGTCACTCAATCAAGAAGAATCTCATTGGAGCCCTGCTCTTCGATAGTGGGGAGACCGCCGAAG
CTACTCGACTGAAGCGAACGGCTCGCCGGCGTTATACACGACGCAAGAATCGCATCTGCTACCTCCAGGA
GATTTTCAGCAACGAAATGGCTAAGGTTGATGACTCATTCTTTCATCGACTCGAAGAAAGTTTCTTGGTC
GAGGAGGATAAGAAGCACGAGCGCCATCCGATCTTTGGTAACATTGTGGATGAGGTTGCCTATCACGAAA
AGTACCCAACTATCTATCATCTTCGTAAGAAGCTGGTCGATAGCACGGACAAGGCTGATTTGCGACTTAT
CTACCTGGCACTCGCGCACATGATTAAGTTCCGCGGCCATTTTCTTATCGAGGGTGACCTGAACCCCGAT
AATTCTGACGTTGATAAGCTCTTCATCCAGTTGGTCCAAACCTACAATCAGCTGTTTGAGGAAAACCCTA
TTAATGCATCTGGCGTGGACGCCAAGGCTATCCTTTCGGCGCGCCTGTCTAAGTCGCGGCGTTTGGAGAA
CCTTATCGCACAACTCCCCGGCGAAAAGAAGAACGGCCTCTTCGGTAATTTGATTGCGTTGTCACTTGGT
CTGACTCCTAACTTCAAGAGTAATTTTGACCTGGCAGAGGATGCGAAGCTCCAGTTGTCTAAGGATACGT
ATGATGACGATCTCGACAACTTGCTTGCCCAAATCGGTGACCAGTACGCTGATCTTTTCCTGGCCGCTAA
GAATCTCTCAGATGCAATCCTGCTCAGTGACATTTTGCGGGTCAACACCGAGATTACTAAGGCCCCCCTG
TCAGCTAGTATGATCAAGCGGTATGATGAGCACCATCAGGACCTCACCTTGCTTAAGGCCCTCGTGCGTC
AGCAATTGCCTGAGAAGTATAAGGAAATCTTCTTTGACCAATCCAAGAACGGATACGCAGGGTATATTGA
TGGCGGTGCGAGCCAGGAGGAATTCTACAAGTTTATCAAGCCGATTTTGGAGAAGATGGACGGCACTGAG
GAACTGCTCGTCAAGCTGAATCGCGAAGATTTGCTTCGTAAGCAACGAACGTTCGACAACGGCTCCATCC
CGCACCAGATTCATCTGGGCGAGCTCCACGCCATCCTTCGACGCCAGGAAGATTTCTACCCATTTCTGAA
GGACAACCGTGAGAAGATCGAAAAGATTCTTACATTCCGAATCCCCTACTATGTGGGACCTTTGGCCCGT
GGGAATTCCCGATTTGCTTGGATGACCCGAAAGAGCGAGGAAACCATCACTCCGTGGAACTTCGAGGAAG
TCGTGGACAAGGGTGCATCCGCGCAGAGCTTCATTGAGCGGATGACCAATTTTGATAAGAACCTTCCGAA
TGAAAAGGTCCTGCCAAAGCATTCGCTGCTCTACGAGTATTTCACCGTGTATAACGAACTGACTAAGGTC
AAGTACGTGACGGAGGGAATGCGGAAGCCAGCCTTCCTCTCAGGGGAACAAAAGAAGGCTATCGTCGATT
TGCTTTTTAAGACCAATCGTAAAGTGACTGTTAAGCAGCTGAAGGAGGATTATTTCAAGAAGATTGAATG
TTTCGACTCCGTCGAGATCAGCGGCGTGGAAGATCGCTTTAACGCTTCCCTCGGTACCTACCACGACCTG
CTCAAGATCATTAAGGACAAGGATTTCCTCGATAACGAGGAAAATGAGGACATCTTGGAAGATATTGTCC
TCACGTTGACACTTTTTGAGGACCGCGAAATGATCGAGGAACGGCTCAAGACATATGCCCATTTGTTCGA
CGATAAGGTGATGAAGCAGCTGAAGCGGCGTCGATACACCGGATGGGGTCGCCTTAGCCGGAAGCTGATC
AACGGCATTCGAGATAAGCAATCTGGTAAGACTATCTTGGATTTCCTTAAGTCGGACGGCTTCGCCAACC
GCAATTTTATGCAGCTTATTCACGACGATTCCCTGACGTTCAAGGAGGACATCCAGAAGGCACAAGTCTC
AGGACAAGGGGATTCCCTGCACGAGCATATCGCCAACCTGGCTGGATCCCCGGCGATCAAGAAGGGGATT
CTTCAGACCGTCAAGGTTGTCGACGAGCTGGTCAAGGTGATGGGCCGTCATAAGCCAGAAAACATCGTGA
TTGAGATGGCCCGAGAAAATCAGACCACTCAAAAGGGTCAGAAGAACAGCCGCGAGCGGATGAAGCGGAT
CGAGGAAGGCATTAAGGAACTTGGTTCTCAGATCCTGAAGGAGCACCCTGTTGAAAACACACAGCTCCAA
AATGAGAAGCTGTATCTCTACTATTTGCAAAATGGACGCGACATGTACGTCGATCAGGAGCTCGACATTA
ACCGGTTGTCGGACTACGATGTTGACCATATCGTCCCGCAATCCTTCCTTAAGGACGATAGCATTGATAA
CAAGGTGCTGACTCGCTCAGATAAGAACCGGGGCAAGTCCGACAATGTTCCAAGCGAGGAAGTGGTTAAG
AAGATGAAGAACTACTGGCGCCAATTGCTTAATGCCAAGCTCATCACACAGCGCAAGTTTGACAACTTGA
CCAAGGCCGAGCGGGGAGGGCTGAGTGAACTCGATAAGGCTGGCTTCATCAAGCGTCAACTCGTGGAGAC
GCGACAGATCACAAAGCACGTTGCTCAGATTCTGGACTCCCGGATGAACACAAAGTACGACGAGAATGAT
AAGCTCATCCGTGAAGTTAAGGTCATTACCCTCAAGTCTAAGTTGGTGTCGGATTTCCGCAAGGACTTCC
AATTTTATAAGGTTCGGGAGATCAACAATTATCACCATGCACATGATGCGTACCTCAACGCAGTCGTGGG
AACTGCGCTCATCAAGAAGTATCCCAAGTTGGAGTCCGAATTCGTCTACGGGGATTATAAGGTTTACGAC
GTCCGCAAGATGATCGCCAAGAGTGAGCAGGAAATTGGCAAGGCCACGGCTAAGTATTTCTTTTACTCCA
ACATCATGAATTTCTTTAAGACGGAGATCACACTCGCCAATGGAGAAATCCGTAAGCGACCTTTGATTGA
GACCAACGGCGAGACTGGTGAAATCGTTTGGGATAAGGGGCGCGACTTCGCTACCGTGCGGAAGGTTCTG
AGCATGCCGCAAGTCAATATCGTCAAGAAAACCGAGGTGCAGACAGGCGGTTTCTCTAAGGAATCGATTC
TTCCAAAGCGTAACTCTGACAAGCTGATCGCTCGAAAGAAGGATTGGGACCCCAAGAAGTATGGAGGGTT
CGATTCTCCTACAGTGGCATACTCGGTTCTCGTTGTCGCGAAGGTTGAGAAGGGAAAGTCTAAGAAGCTG
AAGTCGGTCAAGGAACTGCTCGGGATCACCATTATGGAGCGCTCCAGCTTCGAAAAGAATCCCATCGACT
TTCTCGAGGCCAAGGGCTATAAGGAAGTCAAGAAGGATCTTATCATTAAGCTGCCTAAGTACTCTTTGTT
CGAGCTTGAAAACGGTCGAAAGCGAATGCTCGCATCGGCAGGAGAGTTGCAGAAGGGGAATGAATTGGCA
CTTCCCTCAAAGTACGTGAACTTCCTGTATCTCGCGTCCCACTACGAGAAGCTGAAGGGTAGCCCTGAGG
ACAACGAACAGAAGCAACTTTTTGTTGAGCAACACAAGCATTATCTGGATGAGATCATTGAACAGATTTC
AGAGTTCAGTAAGCGCGTCATCCTCGCCGATGCTAATCTCGACAAGGTGTTGTCGGCCTACAACAAGCAC
CGTGACAAGCCGATCCGAGAGCAGGCTGAAAATATCATTCATCTGTTCACCCTCACTAACTTGGGAGCAC
CAGCAGCGTTCAAGTATTTTGATACGACAATCGACCGTAAGCGATACACGTCCACAAAGGAGGTGCTTGA
TGCGACCCTGATTCATCAATCCATCACTGGGCTCTATGAAACCCGTATCGACCTTAGTCAACTGGGGGGC
GACCCTCCCAAGAAGAAGCGCAAGGTCTGAGCGGACATTCGATTTATGCCGTTATGACTTCCTTAAAAAA
GCCTTTACGAATGAAAGAAATGGAATTAGACTTGTTATGTAGTTGATTCTACAATGGATTATGATTCCTG
AACTTCAAATCCGCTGTTCATTATTAATCTCAGCTCTTCCCGTAAAGCCAATGTTGAAACTATTCGTAAA
TGTACCTCGTTTTGCGTGTACCTTGCTTATCACGTGATATTACATGACCTGGACAGAGTTCTGCGCGAAA
GTCATAACGTAAATCCCGGGCGGTAGGTGCGTCCCGGGCGGAAGGTAGTTTTCTCGTCCACCCCAACGCG
TTTATCAACCTCAACTTTCAACAACCATCATGCCACCAAAAGCGCGTAAAACAAAGCGAGATTTGATTGA
GCAAGAGGGCAGGATCCAATGCGCGATTCAAGACATTAAAAATGGAAAATTTCAAAAAATTGCGCCCGCA
GCGCGTGCATACAAAATTCATCCCAATACAAGTGTAATTCCTCGTGTACTGTGTAAGCGCCCACTAGGTA
ATATGACATGATTACGAATTCGAGCTCGGTACCCGGCCGGGGATCCTCTAGACGTGGAGTTACCAGTGAT
TGACCAATGTTTTATCTTCTACAGTTCTGCCTGTCTACCCCATTCTAGCTGTACCTGACTACAGAGTAGT
TTAATTGTGGTTGACCCCACAGTCGGAGGCGGAGGAATACAGCACCGATGTGGCCTGTCTCCATCCAGAT
TGGCACGCAATTTTTACACGCGGAAAAGATCGAGATAGAGTACGACTTTAAATTTAGTCCCCGGCGGCTT
CTATTTTAGAATATTTGAGATTTGATTCTCAAGCAATTGATTTGGTTGGGTCACCCTCAATTGGATAATA
TACCTCATTGCTCGGCTACTTCAACTCATCAATCACCGTCATACCCCGCATATAACCCTCCATTCCCACG
ATGTCGTCCAAGTCGCAATTGACTTACGGTGCTCGAGCCAGCAAGCACCCCAATCCTCTGGCAAAGAGAC
TTTTTGAGATTGCCGAAGCAAAGAAGACAAACGTTACCGTCTCTGCTGATGTGACGACAACCCGAGAACT
CCTGGACCTCGCTGACCGTACGGAAGCTGTTGGATCCAATACATATGCCGTCTAGCAATGGACTAATCAA
CTTTTGATGATACAGGTCTCGGTCCCTACATCGCCGTCATCAAGACACACATCGACATCCTCACCGATTT
CAGCGTCGACACTATCAATGGCCTGAATGTGCTGGCTCAAAAGTACAACTTTTTGATCTTCGAGGACCGC
AAATTCATCGACATCGGCAATACCGTCCAGAAGCAATACCACGGCGGTGCTCTGAGGATCTCCGAATGGG
CCCACATTATCAACTGCAGCGTTCTCCCTGGCGAGGGCATCGTCGAGGCTCTGGCCCAGACCGCATCTGC
GCAAGACTTCCCCTATGGTCCTGAGAGAGGACTGTTGGTCCTGGCAGAGATGACCCCCAAAGGATCGCTG
GCTACGGGCGAGTATACCAAGGCATCGGTTGACTACGCTCGCAAATACAAGAACTTCGTTATGGGTTTCG
TGTCGACGCGGGCCCTGACGGAAGTGCAGTCGGATGTGTCTTCAGCCTCGGAGGATGAAGATTTCGTGGT
CTTCACGACGGGTGTGAACCTCTCTTCCAAAGGAGATAAGCTTGGACAGCAATACCAGACTCCTGCATCG
GCTATTGGACGCGGTGCCGACTTTATCATCGCCGGTCGAGGCATCTACGCTGCTCCCGACCCGGTTGAAG
CTGCACAGCGGTACCAGAAAGAAGGCTGGGAAGCTTATATGGCCAGAGTATGCGGCAAGTCATGATTTCC
TCTTGGAGCAAAAGTGTAGTGCCAGTACGAGTGTTGTGGAGGAAGGCTGCATACATTGTGCCTGTCATTA
AACGATGAGCTCGTCCGTATTGGCCCCTGTAATGCCATGTTTTCCGCCCCCAATCGTCAAGGTTTTCCCT
TTGTTAGATTCCTACCAGTCATCTAGCAAGGCGGCCGCAGCTAGCACAATTGAGGCATCCCCACTACCGC
ATTAAGACCTCAGCGCGGCCGCAAATTTAAATAAAATGAAGTGAAGTTCCTATACTTTCTAGAGAATAGG
AACTTCTATAGTGAGTCGAATAAGGGCGACACAAAATTTATTCTAAATGCATAATAAATACTGATAACAT
CTTATAGTTTGTATTATATTTTGTATTATCGTTGACATGTATAATTTTGATATCAAAAACTGATTTTCCC
TTTATTATTTTCGAGATTTATTTTCTTAATTCTCTTTAACAAACTAGAAATATTGTATATACAAAAAATC
ATAAATAATAGATGAATAGTTTAATTATAGGTGTTCATCAATCGAAAAAGCAACGTATCTTATTTAAAGT
GCGTTGCTTTTTTCTCATTTATAAGGTTAAATAATTCTCATATATCAAGCAAAGTGACAGGCGCCCTTAA
ATATTCTGACAAATGCTCTTTCCCTAAACTCCCCCCATAAAAAAACCCGCCGAAGCGGGTTTTTACGTTA
TTTGCGGATTAACGATTACTCGTTATCAGAACCGCCCAGGGGGCCCGAGCTTAAGACTGGCCGTCGTTTT
ACAACACAGAAAGAGTTTGTAGAAACGCAAAAAGGCCATCCGTCAGGGGCCTTCTGCTTAGTTTGATGCC
TGGCAGTTCCCTACTCTCGCCTTCCGCTTCCTCGCTCACTGACTCGCTGCGCTCGGTCGTTCGGCTGCGG
CGAGCGGTATCAGCTCACTCAAAGGCGGTAATACGGTTATCCACAGAATCAGGGGATAACGCAGGAAAGA
ACATGTGAGCAAAAGGCCAGCAAAAGGCCAGGAACCGTAAAAAGGCCGCGTTGCTGGCGTTTTTCCATAG
GCTCCGCCCCCCTGACGAGCATCACAAAAATCGACGCTCAAGTCAGAGGTGGCGAAACCCGACAGGACTA
TAAAGATACCAGGCGTTTCCCCCTGGAAGCTCCCTCGTGCGCTCTCCTGTTCCGACCCTGCCGCTTACCG
GATACCTGTCCGCCTTTCTCCCTTCGGGAAGCGTGGCGCTTTCTCATAGCTCACGCTGTAGGTATCTCAG
TTCGGTGTAGGTCGTTCGCTCCAAGCTGGGCTGTGTGCACGAACCCCCCGTTCAGCCCGACCGCTGCGCC
TTATCCGGTAACTATCGTCTTGAGTCCAACCCGGTAAGACACGACTTATCGCCACTGGCAGCAGCCACTG
GTAACAGGATTAGCAGAGCGAGGTATGTAGGCGGTGCTACAGAGTTCTTGAAGTGGTGGGCTAACTACGG
CTACACTAGAAGAACAGTATTTGGTATCTGCGCTCTGCTGAAGCCAGTTACCTTCGGAAAAAGAGTTGGT
AGCTCTTGATCCGGCAAACAAACCACCGCTGGTAGCGGTGGTTTTTTTGTTTGCAAGCAGCAGATTACGC
GCAGAAAAAAAGGATCTCAAGAAGATCCTTTGATCTTTTCTACGGGGTCTGACGCTCAGTGGAACGACGC
GCGCGTAACTCACGTTAAGGGATTTTGGTCATGAGCTTGCGCCGTCCCGTCAAGTCAGCGTAATGCTCTG
CTT
